>Addgene plasmid #152911 | pGBW-m4133789 | depositor full sequence | sequence record 295923 | Full Sequence
CACCATGGAGAGCCTTGTCCCTGGTTTCAAC
[348 nt withheld, positions 32-379]
AACGGTAATAAAGGAGCTGGTGGCCATAGTTACGGCGCCGATCTAAAGTCATTTGACTTAGGCGACGAGC
TTGGCACTGATCCTTATGAAGATTTTCAAGAAAACTGGAACACTAAACATAGCAGTGGTGTTACCCGTGA
ACTCATGCGTGAGCTTAACGGAGAAAACCTTTACTTTCAGTCGATGGATTATAAGGACCACGATGGAGAC
TACAAAGATCATGACATTGATTACAAGGACGACGATGACAAATAAGCTAGCTTGACTGACTGAGATACAG
CGTACCTTCAGCTCACAGACATGATAAGATACATTGATGAGTTTGGACAAACCACAACTAGAATGCAGTG
AAAAAAATGCTTTATTTGTGAAATTTGTGATGCTATTGCTTTATTTGTAACCATTATAAGCTGCAATAAA
CAAGTTAACAACAACAATTGCATTCATTTTATGTTTCAGGTTCAGGGGGAGGTGTGGGAGGTTTTTTAAA
GCAAGTAAAACCTCTACAAATGTGGTATTGGCCCATCTCTATCGGTATCGTAGCATAACCCCTTGGGGCC
TCTAAACGGGTCTTGAGGGGTTTTTTGTGCCCCTCGGGCCGGATTGCTATCTACCGGCATTGGCGCAGAA
AAAAATGCCTGATGCGACGCTGCGCGTCTTATACTCCCACATATGCCAGATTCAGCAACGGATACGGCTT
CCCCAACTTGCCCACTTCCATACGTGTCCTCCTTACCAGAAATTTATCCTTAAGGTCGTCAGCTATCCTG
CAGGCGATCTCTCGATTTCGATCAAGACATTCCTTTAATGGTCTTTTCTGGACACCACTAGGGGTCAGAA
GTAGTTCATCAAACTTTCTTCCCTCCCTAATCTCATTGGTTACCTTGGGCTATCGAAACTTAATTAACCA
GTCAAGTCAGCTACTTGGCGAGATCGACTTGTCTGGGTTTCGACTACGCTCAGAATTGCGTCAGTCAAGT
TCGATCTGGTCCTTGCTATTGCACCCGTTCTCCGATTACGAGTTTCATTTAAATCATGTGAGCAAAAGGC
CAGCAAAAGGCCAGGAACCGTAAAAAGGCCGCGTTGCTGGCGTTTTTCCATAGGCTCCGCCCCCCTGACG
AGCATCACAAAAATCGACGCTCAAGTCAGAGGTGGCGAAACCCGACAGGACTATAAAGATACCAGGCGTT
TCCCCCTGGAAGCTCCCTCGTGCGCTCTCCTGTTCCGACCCTGCCGCTTACCGGATACCTGTCCGCCTTT
CTCCCTTCGGGAAGCGTGGCGCTTTCTCATAGCTCACGCTGTAGGTATCTCAGTTCGGTGTAGGTCGTTC
GCTCCAAGCTGGGCTGTGTGCACGAACCCCCCGTTCAGCCCGACCGCTGCGCCTTATCCGGTAACTATCG
TCTTGAGTCCAACCCGGTAAGACACGACTTATCGCCACTGGCAGCAGCCACTGGTAACAGGATTAGCAGA
GCGAGGTATGTAGGCGGTGCTACAGAGTTCTTGAAGTGGTGGCCTAACTACGGCTACACTAGAAGAACAG
TATTTGGTATCTGCGCTCTGCTGAAGCCAGTTACCTTCGGAAAAAGAGTTGGTAGCTCTTGATCCGGCAA
ACAAACCACCGCTGGTAGCGGTGGTTTTTTTGTTTGCAAGCAGCAGATTACGCGCAGAAAAAAAGGATCT
CAAGAAGATCCTTTGATCTTTTCTACGGGGTCTGACGCTCAGTGGAACGAAAACTCACGTTAAGGGATTT
TGGTCATGAGATTATCAAAAAGGATCTTCACCTAGATCCTTTTAAATTAAAAATGAAGTTTTAAATCAAT
CTAAAGTATATATGAGTAAACTTGGTCTGACAGTTACCAATGCTTAATCAGTGAGGCACCTATCTCAGCG
ATCTGTCTATTTCGTTCATCCATAGTTGCATTTAAATTTCCGAACTCTCCAAGGCCCTCGTCGGAAAATC
TTCAAACCTTTCGTCCGATCCATCTTGCAGGCTACCTCTCGAACGAACTATCGCAAGTCTCTTGGCCGGC
CTTGCGCCTTGGCTATTGCTTGGCAGCGCCTATCGCCAGGTATTACTCCAATCCCGAATATCCGAGATCG
GGATCACCCGAGAGAAGTTCAACCTACATCCTCAATCCCGATCTATCCGAGATCCGAGGAATATCGAAAT
CGGGGCGCGCCTGGTGTACCGAGAACGATCCTCTCAGTGCGAGTCTCGACGATCCATATCGTTGCTTGGC
AGTCAGCCAGTCGGAATCCAGCTTGGGACCCAGGAAGTCCAATCGTCAGATATTGTACTCAAGCCTGGTC
ACGGCAGCGTACCGATCTGTTTAAACCTAGATATTGATAGTCTGATCGGTCAACGTATAATCGAGTCCTA
GCTTTTGCAAACATCTATCAAGAGACAGGATCAGCAGGAGGCTTTCGCATGAGTATTCAACATTTCCGTG
TCGCCCTTATTCCCTTTTTTGCGGCATTTTGCCTTCCTGTTTTTGCTCACCCAGAAACGCTGGTGAAAGT
AAAAGATGCTGAAGATCAGTTGGGTGCGCGAGTGGGTTACATCGAACTGGATCTCAACAGCGGTAAGATC
CTTGAGAGTTTTCGCCCCGAAGAACGCTTTCCAATGATGAGCACTTTTAAAGTTCTGCTATGTGGCGCGG
TATTATCCCGTATTGACGCCGGGCAAGAGCAACTCGGTCGCCGCATACACTATTCTCAGAATGACTTGGT
TGAGTATTCACCAGTCACAGAAAAGCATCTTACGGATGGCATGACAGTAAGAGAATTATGCAGTGCTGCC
ATAACCATGAGTGATAACACTGCGGCCAACTTACTTCTGACAACGATTGGAGGACCGAAGGAGCTAACCG
CTTTTTTGCACAACATGGGGGATCATGTAACTCGCCTTGATCGTTGGGAACCGGAGCTGAATGAAGCCAT
ACCAAACGACGAGCGTGACACCACGATGCCTGTAGCAATGGCAACAACCTTGCGTAAACTATTAACTGGC
GAACTACTTACTCTAGCTTCCCGGCAACAGTTGATAGACTGGATGGAGGCGGATAAAGTTGCAGGACCAC
TTCTGCGCTCGGCCCTTCCGGCTGGCTGGTTTATTGCTGATAAATCTGGAGCCGGTGAGCGTGGGTCTCG
CGGTATCATTGCAGCACTGGGGCCAGATGGTAAGCCCTCCCGTATCGTAGTTATCTACACGACGGGGAGT
CAGGCAACTATGGATGAACGAAATAGACAGATCGCTGAGATAGGTGCCTCACTGATTAAGCATTGGTAAC
CGATTCTAGGTGCATTGGCGCAGAAAAAAATGCCTGATGCGACGCTGCGCGTCTTATACTCCCACATATG
CCAGATTCAGCAACGGATACGGCTTCCCCAACTTGCCCACTTCCATACGTGTCCTCCTTACCAGAAATTT
ATCCTTAAGATCCCGAATCGTTTAAACTCGACTCTGGCTCTATCGAATCTCCGTCGTTTCGAGCTTACGC
GAACAGCCGTGGCGCTCATTTGCTCGTCGGGCATCGAATCTCGTCAGCTATCGTCAGCTTACCTTTTTGG
CAGCGATCGCGGCTCCCGACATCTTGGACCATTAGCTCCACAGGTATCTTCTTCCCTCTAGTGGTCATAA
CAGCAGCTTCAGCTACCTCTCAATTCAAAAAACCCCTCAAGACCCGTTTAGAGGCCCCAAGGGGTTATGC
TATCAATCGTTGCGTTACACACACAAAAAACCAACACACATCCATCTTCGATGGATAGCGATTTTATTAT
CTAACTGCTGATCGAGTGTAGCCAGATCTAGTAATCAATTACGGGGTCATTAGTTCATAGCCCATATATG
GAGTTCCGCGTTACATAACTTACGGTAAATGGCCCGCCTGGCTGACCGCCCAACGACCCCCGCCCATTGA
CGTCAATAATGACGTATGTTCCCATAGTAACGCCAATAGGGACTTTCCATTGACGTCAATGGGTGGAGTA
TTTACGGTAAACTGCCCACTTGGCAGTACATCAAGTGTATCATATGCCAAGTACGCCCCCTATTGACGTC
AATGACGGTAAATGGCCCGCCTGGCATTATGCCCAGTACATGACCTTATGGGACTTTCCTACTTGGCAGT
ACATCTACGTATTAGTCATCGCTATTACCATGCTGATGCGGTTTTGGCAGTACATCAATGGGCGTGGATA
GCGGTTTGACTCACGGGGATTTCCAAGTCTCCACCCCATTGACGTCAATGGGAGTTTGTTTTGGCACCAA
AATCAACGGGACTTTCCAAAATGTCGTAACAACTCCGCCCCATTGACGCAAATGGGCGGTAGGCGTGTAC
GGTGGGAGGTCTATATAAGCAGAGCTGGTTTAGTGAACCGTCAGATCAGATCTTTGTCGATCCTACCATC
CACTCGACACACCCGCCAGCGGCCGC
Features (pLannotate 1.2.2; 17 found; start..end, strand, type, name):
      5..541     +  CDS            R1A_SARS2 (fragment) (sequence partly withheld): Experimental evidence at protein level: Swiss-Prot protein existence level 1. [Non-structural protein 10]: Plays a pivotal role in viral transcription by stimulating both nsp14 3'-5' exoribonuclease and nsp16 2'-O-methyltransferase activities. Therefore plays an essential role in viral mRNAs cap methylation. From Severe acute respiratory syndrome coronavirus 2 (2019-nCoV) (SARS-CoV-2).
    608..630     +  CDS            FLAG (fragment): FLAG® epitope tag, followed by an enterokinase cleavage site
    684..805     -  polyA_signal   SV40 poly(A) signal: SV40 polyadenylation signal
    828..897     -  CDS            large T antigen (fragment): large T antigen from SV40 (simian virus 40)
    920..966     +  terminator     T7 terminator: transcription terminator for bacteriophage T7 RNA polymerase
    996..1132    +  terminator     rrnG terminator: transcription terminator from the E. coli ribosomal RNA rrnG operon (Albrechtsen et al., 1991)
   1177..1248    +  misc_feature   3' β-globin insulator: insulator downstream of the human β-globin locus (Farrell et al., 2002)
   1474..2062    -  rep_origin     ori: high-copy-number ColE1/pMB1/pBR322/pUC origin of replication
   2234..2298    -  CDS            bla(M) (fragment): β-lactamase lacking the signal sequence; bla(M); allows cytosolic expression of β-lactamase
   2808..3668    +  CDS            AmpR: β-lactamase; bla; confers resistance to ampicillin, carbenicillin, and related antibiotics
   3681..3817    +  terminator     rrnG terminator: transcription terminator from the E. coli ribosomal RNA rrnG operon (Albrechtsen et al., 1991)
   3969..4040    +  misc_feature   5' β-globin insulator: insulator upstream of the human β-globin locus (Farrell et al., 2002)
   4045..4091    -  terminator     T7 terminator: transcription terminator for bacteriophage T7 RNA polymerase
   4109..4157    -  polyA_signal   poly(A) signal: synthetic polyadenylation signal
   4238..4541    +  enhancer       CMV enhancer: human cytomegalovirus immediate early enhancer
   4614..4631    -  promoter       CMV promoter (fragment): human cytomegalovirus (CMV) immediate early promoter
   4694..4745    +  promoter       CMVd2 promoter: truncated human cytomegalovirus (CMV) immediate early promoter that yields moderately reduced expression relative to the full-length promoter
