[The description below was written by a language model from this plasmid's Addgene catalogue record and pLannotate feature annotations shown in this document.]
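Description:
pGBW-m4133789 is a mammalian expression plasmid built on the pTwist_CMV_6 backbone for producing the SARS-CoV-2 leader protein, the N-terminal cleavage product of the ORF1ab/ORF1a replicase polyprotein (commonly known as nsp1). The wild-type coding insert of roughly 530 bp appears in the feature table as a fragment matching the SARS-CoV-2 replicase polyprotein 1a. The automated annotation's accompanying text about nsp10 is generic to that polyprotein entry and does not describe this insert. The plasmid is maintained in E. coli through a high-copy ColE1/pUC-type origin and selected with ampicillin via a full-length β-lactamase gene. A short additional bla fragment elsewhere in the backbone appears to be a remnant.

Expression is driven by the human cytomegalovirus immediate-early enhancer and promoter, which the annotation resolves as the CMV enhancer plus CMV promoter fragments lying just upstream of the coding sequence across the circular junction. According to the catalogue record, the backbone supplies a C-terminal tag made of a TEV protease cleavage site followed by 3xFLAG. The feature table detects only a FLAG fragment downstream of the insert, consistent with this. The tag allows antibody detection or affinity capture, and TEV cleavage can remove it. An annotated SV40 polyadenylation signal follows the tagged coding sequence. The expression unit is bracketed by 5' and 3' β-globin insulator elements, and T7 and rrnG transcription terminators plus a synthetic poly(A) signal upstream help isolate it from read-through transcription arising in the backbone. The record supports its use for transient expression of tagged leader protein in mammalian cells, but it does not state a specific application.
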