Addgene plasmid #152911: pGBW-m4133789
Purpose: Mammalian expression plasmid for SARS-CoV-2 leader protein
Depositing lab: Ginkgo Bioworks & Benjie Chen. Depositing organization: Ginkgo Bioworks.
Backbone
  Vector backbone: pTwist_CMV_6
  Backbone size w/o insert (bp): 4180
  Vector type: Mammalian Expression
Growth in bacteria
  Bacterial resistance: Ampicillin, 100 μg/mL
  Growth temperature: 37°C
  Growth strain: DH5alpha
  Copy number: High Copy
Gene/Insert
  Gene/Insert name: SARS-CoV-2 leader protein
  Species: Severe acute respiratory syndrome coronavirus 2
  Insert size (bp): 533
  Mutation: wt
  Entrez Gene: ORF1ab (a.k.a. GU280_gp01)
  Promoter: CMV
  Tag / fusion protein: Cleavable TEV;3xFlag (C terminal on backbone)
  Cloning method: Unknown
Resource information
  A portion of this plasmid was derived from a plasmid made by: GinkgoBioworks
Depositor comments: NCBI reference sequence: YP_009725297.1
How to cite: pGBW-m4133789 was a gift from Ginkgo Bioworks & Benjie Chen (Addgene plasmid # 152911 ; http://n2t.net/addgene:152911 ; RRID:Addgene_152911)
